>Addgene plasmid #138183 | TRRAP sgRNA2 | addgene full sequence | sequence record 275139 | Addgene NGS Result
GGGTCTCTCTGGTTAGACCAGATCTGAGCCTGGGAGCTCTCTGGCTAACTAGGGAACCCACTGCTTAAGC
CTCAATAAAGCTTGCCTTGAGTGCTTCAAGTAGTGTGTGCCCGTCTGTTGTGTGACTCTGGTAACTAGAG
ATCCCTCAGACCCTTTTAGTCAGTGTGGAAAATCTCTAGCAGTGGCGCCCGAACAGGGACTTGAAAGCGA
AAGGGAAACCAGAGGAGCTCTCTCGACGCAGGACTCGGCTTGCTGAAGCGCGCACGGCAAGAGGCGAGGG
GCGGCGACTGGTGAGTACGCCAAAAATTTTGACTAGCGGAGGCTAGAAGGAGAGAGATGGGTGCGAGAGC
GTCAGTATTAAGCGGGGGAGAATTAGATCGCGATGGGAAAAAATTCGGTTAAGGCCAGGGGGAAAGAAAA
AATATAAATTAAAACATATAGTATGGGCAAGCAGGGAGCTAGAACGATTCGCAGTTAATCCTGGCCTGTT
AGAAACATCAGAAGGCTGTAGACAAATACTGGGACAGCTACAACCATCCCTTCAGACAGGATCAGAAGAA
CTTAGATCATTATATAATACAGTAGCAACCCTCTATTGTGTGCATCAAAGGATAGAGATAAAAGACACCA
AGGAAGCTTTAGACAAGATAGAGGAAGAGCAAAACAAAAGTAAGACCACCGCACAGCAAGCGGCCGCTGA
TCTTCAGACCTGGAGGAGGAGATATGAGGGACAATTGGAGAAGTGAATTATATAAATATAAAGTAGTAAA
AATTGAACCATTAGGAGTAGCACCCACCAAGGCAAAGAGAAGAGTGGTGCAGAGAGAAAAAAGAGCAGTG
GGAATAGGAGCTTTGTTCCTTGGGTTCTTGGGAGCAGCAGGAAGCACTATGGGCGCAGCGTCAATGACGC
TGACGGTACAGGCCAGACAATTATTGTCTGGTATAGTGCAGCAGCAGAACAATTTGCTGAGGGCTATTGA
GGCGCAACAGCATCTGTTGCAACTCACAGTCTGGGGCATCAAGCAGCTCCAGGCAAGAATCCTGGCTGTG
GAAAGATACCTAAAGGATCAACAGCTCCTGGGGATTTGGGGTTGCTCTGGAAAACTCATTTGCACCACTG
CTGTGCCTTGGAATGCTAGTTGGAGTAATAAATCTCTGGAACAGATTTGGAATCACACGACCTGGATGGA
GTGGGACAGAGAAATTAACAATTACACAAGCTTAATACACTCCTTAATTGAAGAATCGCAAAACCAGCAA
GAAAAGAATGAACAAGAATTATTGGAATTAGATAAATGGGCAAGTTTGTGGAATTGGTTTAACATAACAA
ATTGGCTGTGGTATATAAAATTATTCATAATGATAGTAGGAGGCTTGGTAGGTTTAAGAATAGTTTTTGC
TGTACTTTCTATAGTGAATAGAGTTAGGCAGGGATATTCACCATTATCGTTTCAGACCCACCTCCCAACC
CCGAGGGGACCCGACAGGCCCGAAGGAATAGAAGAAGAAGGTGGAGAGAGAGACAGAGACAGATCCATTC
GATTAGTGAACGGATCGGCACTGCGTGCGCCAATTCTGCAGACAAATGGCAGTATTCATCCACAATTTTA
AAAGAAAAGGGGGGATTGGGGGGTACAGTGCAGGGGAAAGAATAGTAGACATAATAGCAACAGACATACA
AACTAAAGAATTACAAAAACAAATTACAAAAATTCAAAATTTTCGGGTTTATTACAGGGACAGCAGAGAT
CCAGTTTGGTTAATTAAGGTACCGAGGGCCTATTTCCCATGATTCCTTCATATTTGCATATACGATACAA
GGCTGTTAGAGAGATAATTAGAATTAATTTGACTGTAAACACAAAGATATTAGTACAAAATACGTGACGT
AGAAAGTAATAATTTCTTGGGTAGTTTGCAGTTTTAAAATTATGTTTTAAAATGGACTATCATATGCTTA
CCGTAACTTGAAAGTATTTCGATTTCTTGGCTTTATATATCTTGTGGAAAGGACGAAACACCGCTTGATC
CGCCACTATACGAGTTTTAGAGCTAGAAATAGCAAGTTAAAATAAGGCTAGTCCGTTATCAACTTGAAAA
AGTGGCACCGAGTCGGTGCTTTTTTGAATTCGCTAGCTAGGTCTTGAAAGGAGTGGGAATTGGCTCCGGT
GCCCGTCAGTGGGCAGAGCGCACATCGCCCACAGTCCCCGAGAAGTTGGGGGGAGGGGTCGGCAATTGAT
CCGGTGCCTAGAGAAGGTGGCGCGGGGTAAACTGGGAAAGTGATGTCGTGTACTGGCTCCGCCTTTTTCC
CGAGGGTGGGGGAGAACCGTATATAAGTGCAGTAGTCGCCGTGAACGTTCTTTTTCGCAACGGGTTTGCC
GCCAGAACACAGGACCGGTTCTAGAGCGCTGCCACCATGGACAAGAAGTACAGCATCGGCCTGGACATCG
GCACCAACTCTGTGGGCTGGGCCGTGATCACCGACGAGTACAAGGTGCCCAGCAAGAAATTCAAGGTGCT
GGGCAACACCGACCGGCACAGCATCAAGAAGAACCTGATCGGAGCCCTGCTGTTCGACAGCGGCGAAACA
GCCGAGGCCACCCGGCTGAAGAGAACCGCCAGAAGAAGATACACCAGACGGAAGAACCGGATCTGCTATC
TGCAAGAGATCTTCAGCAACGAGATGGCCAAGGTGGACGACAGCTTCTTCCACAGACTGGAAGAGTCCTT
CCTGGTGGAAGAGGATAAGAAGCACGAGCGGCACCCCATCTTCGGCAACATCGTGGACGAGGTGGCCTAC
CACGAGAAGTACCCCACCATCTACCACCTGAGAAAGAAACTGGTGGACAGCACCGACAAGGCCGACCTGC
GGCTGATCTATCTGGCCCTGGCCCACATGATCAAGTTCCGGGGCCACTTCCTGATCGAGGGCGACCTGAA
CCCCGACAACAGCGACGTGGACAAGCTGTTCATCCAGCTGGTGCAGACCTACAACCAGCTGTTCGAGGAA
AACCCCATCAACGCCAGCGGCGTGGACGCCAAGGCCATCCTGTCTGCCAGACTGAGCAAGAGCAGACGGC
TGGAAAATCTGATCGCCCAGCTGCCCGGCGAGAAGAAGAATGGCCTGTTCGGAAACCTGATTGCCCTGAG
CCTGGGCCTGACCCCCAACTTCAAGAGCAACTTCGACCTGGCCGAGGATGCCAAACTGCAGCTGAGCAAG
GACACCTACGACGACGACCTGGACAACCTGCTGGCCCAGATCGGCGACCAGTACGCCGACCTGTTTCTGG
CCGCCAAGAACCTGTCCGACGCCATCCTGCTGAGCGACATCCTGAGAGTGAACACCGAGATCACCAAGGC
CCCCCTGAGCGCCTCTATGATCAAGAGATACGACGAGCACCACCAGGACCTGACCCTGCTGAAAGCTCTC
GTGCGGCAGCAGCTGCCTGAGAAGTACAAAGAGATTTTCTTCGACCAGAGCAAGAACGGCTACGCCGGCT
ACATTGACGGCGGAGCCAGCCAGGAAGAGTTCTACAAGTTCATCAAGCCCATCCTGGAAAAGATGGACGG
CACCGAGGAACTGCTCGTGAAGCTGAACAGAGAGGACCTGCTGCGGAAGCAGCGGACCTTCGACAACGGC
AGCATCCCCCACCAGATCCACCTGGGAGAGCTGCACGCCATTCTGCGGCGGCAGGAAGATTTTTACCCAT
TCCTGAAGGACAACCGGGAAAAGATCGAGAAGATCCTGACCTTCCGCATCCCCTACTACGTGGGCCCTCT
GGCCAGGGGAAACAGCAGATTCGCCTGGATGACCAGAAAGAGCGAGGAAACCATCACCCCCTGGAACTTC
GAGGAAGTGGTGGACAAGGGCGCTTCCGCCCAGAGCTTCATCGAGCGGATGACCAACTTCGATAAGAACC
TGCCCAACGAGAAGGTGCTGCCCAAGCACAGCCTGCTGTACGAGTACTTCACCGTGTATAACGAGCTGAC
CAAAGTGAAATACGTGACCGAGGGAATGAGAAAGCCCGCCTTCCTGAGCGGCGAGCAGAAAAAGGCCATC
GTGGACCTGCTGTTCAAGACCAACCGGAAAGTGACCGTGAAGCAGCTGAAAGAGGACTACTTCAAGAAAA
TCGAGTGCTTCGACTCCGTGGAAATCTCCGGCGTGGAAGATCGGTTCAACGCCTCCCTGGGCACATACCA
CGATCTGCTGAAAATTATCAAGGACAAGGACTTCCTGGACAATGAGGAAAACGAGGACATTCTGGAAGAT
ATCGTGCTGACCCTGACACTGTTTGAGGACAGAGAGATGATCGAGGAACGGCTGAAAACCTATGCCCACC
TGTTCGACGACAAAGTGATGAAGCAGCTGAAGCGGCGGAGATACACCGGCTGGGGCAGGCTGAGCCGGAA
GCTGATCAACGGCATCCGGGACAAGCAGTCCGGCAAGACAATCCTGGATTTCCTGAAGTCCGACGGCTTC
GCCAACAGAAACTTCATGCAGCTGATCCACGACGACAGCCTGACCTTTAAAGAGGACATCCAGAAAGCCC
AGGTGTCCGGCCAGGGCGATAGCCTGCACGAGCACATTGCCAATCTGGCCGGCAGCCCCGCCATTAAGAA
GGGCATCCTGCAGACAGTGAAGGTGGTGGACGAGCTCGTGAAAGTGATGGGCCGGCACAAGCCCGAGAAC
ATCGTGATCGAAATGGCCAGAGAGAACCAGACCACCCAGAAGGGACAGAAGAACAGCCGCGAGAGAATGA
AGCGGATCGAAGAGGGCATCAAAGAGCTGGGCAGCCAGATCCTGAAAGAACACCCCGTGGAAAACACCCA
GCTGCAGAACGAGAAGCTGTACCTGTACTACCTGCAGAATGGGCGGGATATGTACGTGGACCAGGAACTG
GACATCAACCGGCTGTCCGACTACGATGTGGACCATATCGTGCCTCAGAGCTTTCTGAAGGACGACTCCA
TCGACAACAAGGTGCTGACCAGAAGCGACAAGAACCGGGGCAAGAGCGACAACGTGCCCTCCGAAGAGGT
CGTGAAGAAGATGAAGAACTACTGGCGGCAGCTGCTGAACGCCAAGCTGATTACCCAGAGAAAGTTCGAC
AATCTGACCAAGGCCGAGAGAGGCGGCCTGAGCGAACTGGATAAGGCCGGCTTCATCAAGAGACAGCTGG
TGGAAACCCGGCAGATCACAAAGCACGTGGCACAGATCCTGGACTCCCGGATGAACACTAAGTACGACGA
GAATGACAAGCTGATCCGGGAAGTGAAAGTGATCACCCTGAAGTCCAAGCTGGTGTCCGATTTCCGGAAG
GATTTCCAGTTTTACAAAGTGCGCGAGATCAACAACTACCACCACGCCCACGACGCCTACCTGAACGCCG
TCGTGGGAACCGCCCTGATCAAAAAGTACCCTAAGCTGGAAAGCGAGTTCGTGTACGGCGACTACAAGGT
GTACGACGTGCGGAAGATGATCGCCAAGAGCGAGCAGGAAATCGGCAAGGCTACCGCCAAGTACTTCTTC
TACAGCAACATCATGAACTTTTTCAAGACCGAGATTACCCTGGCCAACGGCGAGATCCGGAAGCGGCCTC
TGATCGAGACAAACGGCGAAACCGGGGAGATCGTGTGGGATAAGGGCCGGGATTTTGCCACCGTGCGGAA
AGTGCTGAGCATGCCCCAAGTGAATATCGTGAAAAAGACCGAGGTGCAGACAGGCGGCTTCAGCAAAGAG
TCTATCCTGCCCAAGAGGAACAGCGATAAGCTGATCGCCAGAAAGAAGGACTGGGACCCTAAGAAGTACG
GCGGCTTCGACAGCCCCACCGTGGCCTATTCTGTGCTGGTGGTGGCCAAAGTGGAAAAGGGCAAGTCCAA
GAAACTGAAGAGTGTGAAAGAGCTGCTGGGGATCACCATCATGGAAAGAAGCAGCTTCGAGAAGAATCCC
ATCGACTTTCTGGAAGCCAAGGGCTACAAAGAAGTGAAAAAGGACCTGATCATCAAGCTGCCTAAGTACT
CCCTGTTCGAGCTGGAAAACGGCCGGAAGAGAATGCTGGCCTCTGCCGGCGAACTGCAGAAGGGAAACGA
ACTGGCCCTGCCCTCCAAATATGTGAACTTCCTGTACCTGGCCAGCCACTATGAGAAGCTGAAGGGCTCC
CCCGAGGATAATGAGCAGAAACAGCTGTTTGTGGAACAGCACAAGCACTACCTGGACGAGATCATCGAGC
AGATCAGCGAGTTCTCCAAGAGAGTGATCCTGGCCGACGCTAATCTGGACAAAGTGCTGTCCGCCTACAA
CAAGCACCGGGATAAGCCCATCAGAGAGCAGGCCGAGAATATCATCCACCTGTTTACCCTGACCAATCTG
GGAGCCCCTGCCGCCTTCAAGTACTTTGACACCACCATCGACCGGAAGAGGTACACCAGCACCAAAGAGG
TGCTGGACGCCACCCTGATCCACCAGAGCATCACCGGCCTGTACGAGACACGGATCGACCTGTCTCAGCT
GGGAGGCGACAAGCGACCTGCCGCCACAAAGAAGGCTGGACAGGCTAAGAAGAAGAAAGATTACAAAGAC
GATGACGATAAGGGATCCGGCGCAACAAACTTCTCTCTGCTGAAACAAGCCGGAGATGTCGAAGAGAATC
CTGGACCGACCGAGTACAAGCCCACGGTGCGCCTCGCCACCCGCGACGACGTCCCCAGGGCCGTACGCAC
CCTCGCCGCCGCGTTCGCCGACTACCCCGCCACGCGCCACACCGTCGATCCGGACCGCCACATCGAGCGG
GTCACCGAGCTGCAAGAACTCTTCCTCACGCGCGTCGGGCTCGACATCGGCAAGGTGTGGGTCGCGGACG
ACGGCGCCGCGGTGGCGGTCTGGACCACGCCGGAGAGCGTCGAAGCGGGGGCGGTGTTCGCCGAGATCGG
CCCGCGCATGGCCGAGTTGAGCGGTTCCCGGCTGGCCGCGCAGCAACAGATGGAAGGCCTCCTGGCGCCG
CACCGGCCCAAGGAGCCCGCGTGGTTCCTGGCCACCGTCGGAGTCTCGCCCGACCACCAGGGCAAGGGTC
TGGGCAGCGCCGTCGTGCTCCCCGGAGTGGAGGCGGCCGAGCGCGCCGGGGTGCCCGCCTTCCTGGAGAC
CTCCGCGCCCCGCAACCTCCCCTTCTACGAGCGGCTCGGCTTCACCGTCACCGCCGACGTCGAGGTGCCC
GAAGGACCGCGCACCTGGTGCATGACCCGCAAGCCCGGTGCCTGAACGCGTTAAGTCGACAATCAACCTC
TGGATTACAAAATTTGTGAAAGATTGACTGGTATTCTTAACTATGTTGCTCCTTTTACGCTATGTGGATA
CGCTGCTTTAATGCCTTTGTATCATGCTATTGCTTCCCGTATGGCTTTCATTTTCTCCTCCTTGTATAAA
TCCTGGTTGCTGTCTCTTTATGAGGAGTTGTGGCCCGTTGTCAGGCAACGTGGCGTGGTGTGCACTGTGT
TTGCTGACGCAACCCCCACTGGTTGGGGCATTGCCACCACCTGTCAGCTCCTTTCCGGGACTTTCGCTTT
CCCCCTCCCTATTGCCACGGCGGAACTCATCGCCGCCTGCCTTGCCCGCTGCTGGACAGGGGCTCGGCTG
TTGGGCACTGACAATTCCGTGGTGTTGTCGGGGAAATCATCGTCCTTTCCTTGGCTGCTCGCCTGTGTTG
CCACCTGGATTCTGCGCGGGACGTCCTTCTGCTACGTCCCTTCGGCCCTCAATCCAGCGGACCTTCCTTC
CCGCGGCCTGCTGCCGGCTCTGCGGCCTCTTCCGCGTCTTCGCCTTCGCCCTCAGACGAGTCGGATCTCC
CTTTGGGCCGCCTCCCCGCGTCGACTTTAAGACCAATGACTTACAAGGCAGCTGTAGATCTTAGCCACTT
TTTAAAAGAAAAGGGGGGACTGGAAGGGCTAATTCACTCCCAACGAAGACAAGATCTGCTTTTTGCTTGT
ACTGGGTCTCTCTGGTTAGACCAGATCTGAGCCTGGGAGCTCTCTGGCTAACTAGGGAACCCACTGCTTA
AGCCTCAATAAAGCTTGCCTTGAGTGCTTCAAGTAGTGTGTGCCCGTCTGTTGTGTGACTCTGGTAACTA
GAGATCCCTCAGACCCTTTTAGTCAGTGTGGAAAATCTCTAGCAGGGCCCGTTTAAACCCGCTGATCAGC
CTCGACTGTGCCTTCTAGTTGCCAGCCATCTGTTGTTTGCCCCTCCCCCGTGCCTTCCTTGACCCTGGAA
GGTGCCACTCCCACTGTCCTTTCCTAATAAAATGAGGAAATTGCATCGCATTGTCTGAGTAGGTGTCATT
CTATTCTGGGGGGTGGGGTGGGGCAGGACAGCAAGGGGGAGGATTGGGAAGACAATAGCAGGCATGCTGG
GGATGCGGTGGGCTCTATGGCTTCTGAGGCGGAAAGAACCAGCTGGGGCTCTAGGGGGTATCCCC
[124 nt withheld, positions 8466-8589]
C
[91 nt withheld, positions 8591-8681]
A
[49 nt withheld, positions 8683-8731]
CCTTTGACGTTGGAGTCCACGTTCTTT
[37 nt withheld, positions 8759-8795]
ACCCTATCTCGGTCTATTCTTTTGATTTATAAGGGATTTTGCCGATTTCGGCCTATTGGTTAAAAAATGA
GCTGATTTAACAAAAATTTAACGCGAATTAATTCTGTGGAATGTGTGTCAGTTAGGGTGTGGAAAGTCCC
CAGGCTCCCCAGCAGGCAGAAGTATGCAAAGCATGCATCTCAATTAGTCAGCAACCAGGTGTGGAAAGTC
CCCAGGCTCCCCAGCAGGCAGAAGTATGCAAAGCATGCATCTCAATTAGTCAGCAACCATAGTCCCGCCC
CTAACTCCGCCCATCCCGCCCCTAACTCCGCCCAGTTCCGCCCATTCTCCGCCCCATGGCTGACTAATTT
TTTTTATTTATGCAGAGGCCGAGGCCGCCTCTGCCTCTGAGCTATTCCAGAAGTAGTGAGGAGGCTTTTT
TGGAGGCCTAGGCTTTTGCAAAAAGCTCCCGGGAGCTTGTATATCCATTTTCGGATCTGATCAGCACGTG
TTGACAATTAATCATCGGCATAGTATATCGGCATAGTATAATACGACAAGGTGAGGAACTAAACCATGGC
CAAGTTGACCAGTGCCGTTCCGGTGCTCACCGCGCGCGACGTCGCCGGAGCGGTCGAGTTCTGGACCGAC
CGGCTCGGGTTCTCCCGGGACTTCGTGGAGGACGACTTCGCCGGTGTGGTCCGGGACGACGTGACCCTGT
TCATCAGCGCGGTCCAGGACCAGGTGGTGCCGGACAACACCCTGGCCTGGGTGTGGGTGCGCGGCCTGGA
CGAGCTGTACGCCGAGTGGTCGGAGGTCGTGTCCACGAACTTCCGGGACGCCTCCGGGCCGGCCATGACC
GAGATCGGCGAGCAGCCGTGGGGGCGGGAGTTCGCCCTGCGCGACCCGGCCGGCAACTGCGTGCACTTCG
TGGCCGAGGAGCAGGACTGACACGTGCTACGAGATTTCGATTCCACCGCCGCCTTCTATGAAAGGTTGGG
CTTCGGAATCGTTTTCCGGGACGCCGGCTGGATGATCCTCCAGCGCGGGGATCTCATGCTGGAGTTCTTC
GCCCACCCCAACTTGTTTATTGCAGCTTATAATGGTTACAAATAAAGCAATAGCATCACAAATTTCACAA
ATAAAGCATTTTTTTCACTGCATTCTAGTTGTGGTTTGTCCAAACTCATCAATGTATCTTATCATGTCTG
TATACCGTCGACCTCTAGCTAGAGCTTGGCGTAATCATGGTCATAGCTGTTTCCTGTGTGAAATTGTTAT
CCGCTCACAATTCCACACAACATACGAGCCGGAAGCATAAAGTGTAAAGCCTGGGGTGCCTAATGAGTGA
GCTAACTCACATTAATTGCGTTGCGCTCACTGCCCGCTTTCCAGTCGGGAAACCTGTCGTGCCAGCTGCA
TTAATGAATCGGCCAACGCGCGGGGAGAGGCGGTTTGCGTATTGGGCGCTCTTCCGCTTCCTCGCTCACT
GACTCGCTGCGCTCGGTCGTTCGGCTGCGGCGAGCGGTATCAGCTCACTCAAAGGCGGTAATACGGTTAT
CCACAGAATCAGGGGATAACGCAGGAAAGAACATGTGAGCAAAAGGCCAGCAAAAGGCCAGGAACCGTAA
AAAGGCCGCGTTGCTGGCGTTTTTCCATAGGCTCCGCCCCCCTGACGAGCATCACAAAAATCGACGCTCA
AGTCAGAGGTGGCGAAACCCGACAGGACTATAAAGATACCAGGCGTTTCCCCCTGGAAGCTCCCTCGTGC
GCTCTCCTGTTCCGACCCTGCCGCTTACCGGATACCTGTCCGCCTTTCTCCCTTCGGGAAGCGTGGCGCT
TTCTCATAGCTCACGCTGTAGGTATCTCAGTTCGGTGTAGGTCGTTCGCTCCAAGCTGGGCTGTGTGCAC
GAACCCCCCGTTCAGCCCGACCGCTGCGCCTTATCCGGTAACTATCGTCTTGAGTCCAACCCGGTAAGAC
ACGACTTATCGCCACTGGCAGCAGCCACTGGTAACAGGATTAGCAGAGCGAGGTATGTAGGCGGTGCTAC
AGAGTTCTTGAAGTGGTGGCCTAACTACGGCTACACTAGAAGAACAGTATTTGGTATCTGCGCTCTGCTG
AAGCCAGTTACCTTCGGAAAAAGAGTTGGTAGCTCTTGATCCGGCAAACAAACCACCGCTGGTAGCGGTG
GTTTTTTTGTTTGCAAGCAGCAGATTACGCGCAGAAAAAAAGGATCTCAAGAAGATCCTTTGATCTTTTC
TACGGGGTCTGACGCTCAGTGGAACGAAAACTCACGTTAAGGGATTTTGGTCATGAGATTATCAAAAAGG
ATCTTCACCTAGATCCTTTTAAATTAAAAATGAAGTTTTAAATCAATCTAAAGTATATATGAGTAAACTT
GGTCTGACAGTTACCAATGCTTAATCAGTGAGGCACCTATCTCAGCGATCTGTCTATTTCGTTCATCCAT
AGTTGCCTGACTCCCCGTCGTGTAGATAACTACGATACGGGAGGGCTTACCATCTGGCCCCAGTGCTGCA
ATGATACCGCGAGACCCACGCTCACCGGCTCCAGATTTATCAGCAATAAACCAGCCAGCCGGAAGGGCCG
AGCGCAGAAGTGGTCCTGCAACTTTATCCGCCTCCATCCAGTCTATTAATTGTTGCCGGGAAGCTAGAGT
AAGTAGTTCGCCAGTTAATAGTTTGCGCAACGTTGTTGCCATTGCTACAGGCATCGTGGTGTCACGCTCG
TCGTTTGGTATGGCTTCATTCAGCTCCGGTTCCCAACGATCAAGGCGAGTTACATGATCCCCCATGTTGT
GCAAAAAAGCGGTTAGCTCCTTCGGTCCTCCGATCGTTGTCAGAAGTAAGTTGGCCGCAGTGTTATCACT
CATGGTTATGGCAGCACTGCATAATTCTCTTACTGTCATGCCATCCGTAAGATGCTTTTCTGTGACTGGT
GAGTACTCAACCAAGTCATTCTGAGAATAGTGTATGCGGCGACCGAGTTGCTCTTGCCCGGCGTCAATAC
GGGATAATACCGCGCCACATAGCAGAACTTTAAAAGTGCTCATCATTGGAAAACGTTCTTCGGGGCGAAA
ACTCTCAAGGATCTTACCGCTGTTGAGATCCAGTTCGATGTAACCCACTCGTGCACCCAACTGATCTTCA
GCATCTTTTACTTTCACCAGCGTTTCTGGGTGAGCAAAAACAGGAAGGCAAAATGCCGCAAAAAAGGGAA
TAAGGGCGACACGGAAATGTTGAATACTCATACTCTTCCTTTTTCAATATTATTGAAGCATTTATCAGGG
TTATTGTCTCATGAGCGGATACATATTTGAATGTATTTAGAAAAATAAACAAATAGGGGTTCCGCGCACA
TTTCCCCGAAAAGTGCCACCTGACGTCGACGGATCGGGAGATCTCCCGATCCCCTATGGTGCACTCTCAG
TACAATCTGCTCTGATGCCGCATAGTTAAGCCAGTATCTGCTCCCTGCTTGTGTGTTGGAGGTCGCTGAG
TAGTGCGCGAGCAAAATTTAAGCTACAACAAGGCAAGGCTTGACCGACAATTGCATGAAGAATCTGCTTA
GGGTTAGGCGTTTTGCGCTGCTTCGCGATGTACGGGCCAGATATACGCGTTGACATTGATTATTGACTAG
TTATTAATAGTAATCAATTACGGGGTCATTAGTTCATAGCCCATATATGGAGTTCCGCGTTACATAACTT
ACGGTAAATGGCCCGCCTGGCTGACCGCCCAACGACCCCCGCCCATTGACGTCAATAATGACGTATGTTC
CCATAGTAACGCCAATAGGGACTTTCCATTGACGTCAATGGGTGGAGTATTTACGGTAAACTGCCCACTT
GGCAGTACATCAAGTGTATCATATGCCAAGTACGCCCCCTATTGACGTCAATGACGGTAAATGGCCCGCC
TGGCATTATGCCCAGTACATGACCTTATGGGACTTTCCTACTTGGCAGTACATCTACGTATTAGTCATCG
CTATTACCATGGTGATGCGGTTTTGGCAGTACATCAATGGGCGTGGATAGCGGTTTGACTCACGGGGATT
TCCAAGTCTCCACCCCATTGACGTCAATGGGAGTTTGTTTTGGCACCAAAATCAACGGGACTTTCCAAAA
TGTCGTAACAACTCCGCCCCATTGACGCAAATGGGCGGTAGGCGTGTACGGTGGGAGGTCTATATAAGCA
GCGCGTTTTGCCTGTACT
Features (pLannotate 1.2.2; 33 found; start..end, strand, type, name):
      1..181     +  LTR            5' LTR (truncated): truncated 5' long terminal repeat (LTR) from HIV-1
    228..353     +  misc_feature   HIV-1 Ψ: packaging signal of human immunodeficiency virus type 1
    337..700     +  CDS            HIV-1 gag (fragment): gag protein from human immunodeficiency virus 1; gag
    846..1079    +  misc_feature   RRE: The Rev response element (RRE) of HIV-1 allows for Rev-dependent mRNA export from the nucleus to the cytoplasm.
   1456..1556    +  CDS            Rev (fragment): human immunodeficiency virus 1 (HIV-1) Rev protein; rev; enhances nuclear export of unspliced and incompletely spliced viral mRNAs
   1606..1723    +  misc_feature   cPPT/CTS: central polypurine tract and central termination sequence of HIV-1
   1774..2014    +  promoter       U6 promoter: RNA polymerase III promoter for human U6 snRNA
   2044..2119    +  misc_RNA       gRNA scaffold: guide RNA scaffold for the Streptococcus pyogenes CRISPR/Cas9 system
   2137..2155    +  CDS            small t antigen (fragment): SV40 (simian virus 40) small t antigen
   2181..2392    +  promoter       EF-1α core promoter: core promoter for human elongation factor EF-1α
   2417..6520    +  CDS            Cas9: Cas9 (Csn1) endonuclease from the Streptococcus pyogenes Type II CRISPR/Cas system generates RNA-guided double strand breaks in DNA
   6658..7255    +  CDS            PuroR (fragment): puromycin N-acetyltransferase; pac from Streptomyces; confers resistance to puromycin
   7271..7859    +  misc_feature   WPRE: woodchuck hepatitis virus posttranscriptional regulatory element
   7910..7929    +  misc_feature   cPPT/CTS (fragment): central polypurine tract and central termination sequence of HIV-1
   7931..8164    +  LTR            3' LTR (ΔU3): self-inactivating 3' long terminal repeat (LTR) from HIV-1
   8196..8420    +  polyA_signal   bGH poly(A) signal: bovine growth hormone polyadenylation signal
   8424..8445    +  promoter       SV40 promoter (fragment): SV40 enhancer and early promoter
   8466..8894    +  rep_origin     f1 ori (sequence partly withheld): f1 bacteriophage origin of replication; arrow indicates direction of (+) strand synthesis
   8908..9237    +  promoter       SV40 promoter: SV40 enhancer and early promoter
   9285..9332    +  promoter       EM7 promoter: synthetic bacterial promoter&nbsp
   9351..9725    +  CDS            BleoR: antibiotic-binding protein; Sh ble from Streptoalloteichus hindustanus; confers resistance to bleomycin, phleomycin, and Zeocin™
   9735..9860    +  CDS            ble (fragment): BLE_KLEPN - Experimental evidence at protein level: Swiss-Prot protein existence level 1. Binding protein with a strong affinity to the bleomycin family of antibiotics. Binds to CL990; an antimitotic-antibiotic compound. From Klebsiella pneumoniae.
   9855..9976    +  polyA_signal   SV40 poly(A) signal: SV40 polyadenylation signal
  10047..10069   -  protein_bind   lac operator (fragment): The lac repressor binds to the lac operator to inhibit transcription in E. coli. This inhibition can be relieved by adding lactose or isopropyl-β-D-thiogalactopyranoside (IPTG). lac repressor encoded by lacI
  10073..10103   -  promoter       lac promoter: promoter for the E. coli lac operon
  10118..10139   -  protein_bind   CAP binding site: CAP binding activates transcription in the presence of cAMP. E. coli catabolite activator protein
  10152..10244   -  CDS            lacI (fragment): lac repressor; lacI; The lac repressor binds to the lac operator to inhibit transcription in E. coli. This inhibition can be relieved by adding lactose or isopropyl-β-D-thiogalactopyranoside (IPTG).
  10427..11015   -  rep_origin     ori: high-copy-number ColE1/pMB1/pBR322/pUC origin of replication
  11186..12046   -  CDS            AmpR: β-lactamase; bla; confers resistance to ampicillin, carbenicillin, and related antibiotics
  12047..12151   -  promoter       AmpR promoter: bla
  12210..12262   -  misc_feature   bom (fragment): basis of mobility region from pBR322
  12417..12796   +  enhancer       CMV enhancer: human cytomegalovirus immediate early enhancer
  12797..12996   +  promoter       CMV promoter: human cytomegalovirus (CMV) immediate early promoter
