[The description below was written by a language model from this plasmid's Addgene catalogue record and pLannotate feature annotations shown in this document.]
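Description:
TRRAP sgRNA2 is a third-generation lentiviral CRISPR plasmid built on the LentiCRISPR v2 backbone, carrying a single guide RNA directed against human TRRAP together with Streptococcus pyogenes Cas9 in one vector. It is propagated in E. coli through a high-copy ColE1/pUC-type origin with ampicillin selection (AmpR), and the backbone also carries an f1 origin and an SV40/EM7-driven bleomycin/Zeocin resistance cassette lying outside the viral region. The catalogue lists a total vector size of 14,873 bp, whereas the sequenced record behind the feature table is 13,013 nt. The larger figure may reflect the parental vector before its BsmBI filler was replaced by the guide oligo, but the record does not explain the difference.

The transfer cassette is flanked by a CMV enhancer/promoter-driven truncated HIV-1 5' LTR and a self-inactivating ΔU3 3' LTR, so viral genomic RNA is made in packaging cells without Tat and the integrated provirus lacks LTR promoter activity. Between them lie the Ψ packaging signal, the RRE for Rev-dependent export, and the cPPT/CTS. A human U6 Pol III promoter transcribes the TRRAP spacer, cloned through BsmBI sites that were destroyed in the process, fused to the Cas9 gRNA scaffold. Downstream, an EF-1α core promoter drives Cas9 followed by a puromycin resistance gene, with a WPRE enhancing transcript expression. The table does not annotate the element linking Cas9 and PuroR.

After packaging and transduction, puromycin selects cells expressing both Cas9 and the guide, allowing TRRAP disruption. The associated publication concerns TRRAP depletion and senescence in liver cancer.
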