Addgene plasmid #138183: TRRAP sgRNA2
Purpose: 3rd generation lentiviral gRNA plasmid targeting human TRRAP
Depositing lab: Wen Xue. Depositing organization: University of Massachusetts, Worcester. Publication: Depletion of TRRAP induces p53-independent senescence in liver cancer by downregulating mitotic genes. Kwan SY, Sheel A, Song CQ, Zhang XO, Jiang T, Dang H, Cao Y, Ozata DM, Mou H, Yin H, Weng Z, Wang XW, Xue W. Hepatology. 2019 Jun 12. doi: 10.1002/hep.30807. PubMed 31188495.
Backbone
  Vector backbone: LentiCRISPR v2
  Backbone manufacturer: Feng Zhang (Addgene plasmid # 52961)
  Total vector size (bp): 14873
  Vector type: Mammalian Expression, Lentiviral, CRISPR
  Selectable markers: Puromycin
Growth in bacteria
  Bacterial resistance: Ampicillin, 100 μg/mL
  Growth temperature: 37°C
  Growth strain: NEB Stable
  Copy number: High Copy
Gene/Insert
  Gene/Insert name: TRRAP
  gRNA/shRNA sequence: CACCgCTTGATCCGCCACTATACGA
  Species: H. sapiens (human)
  GenBank ID: NG_030010.1 NM_001244580.1
  Entrez Gene: TRRAP (a.k.a. DEDDFA, DFNA75, PAF350/400, PAF400, STAF40, TR-AP, Tra1)
  Promoter: U6
  Cloning method: Restriction Enzyme; 5′ cloning site BsmBI (destroyed during cloning); 3′ cloning site BsmB1 (destroyed during cloning)
  Sequencing primers: 5′ hU6-F (5'-GAGGGCCTATTTCCCATGATT-3')
Terms and licenses: Academic/Nonprofit Terms; Industry Terms: Not Available to Industry
How to cite: TRRAP sgRNA2 was a gift from Wen Xue (Addgene plasmid # 138183 ; http://n2t.net/addgene:138183 ; RRID:Addgene_138183)
